>Addgene plasmid #86239 | pLV-PLXNB2-dVTDL | addgene full sequence | sequence record 181208 | Addgene NGS Result
GCCGGAGAACCTGCGTGCAATCCATCTTGTTCAATGGCCGATCCCATATTGGCTGCAGGTCGAAAGGCCC
GGAGATGAGGAAGAGGAGAACAGCGCGGCAGACGTGCGCTTTTGAAGCGTGCAGAATGCCGGGCCTCCGG
AGGACCTTCGGGCGCCCGCCCCGCCCCTGAGCCCGCCCCTGAGCCCGCCCCCGGACCCACCCCTTCCCAG
CCTCTGAGCCCAGAAAGCGAAGGAGCAAAGCTGCTATTGGCCGCTGCCCCAAAGGCCTACCCGCTTCCAT
TGCTCAGCGGTGCTGTCCATCTGCACGAGACTAGTGAGACGTGCTACTTCCATTTGTCACGTCCTGCACG
ACGCGAGCTGCGGGGCGGGGGGGAACTTCCTGACTAGGGGAGGAGTAGAAGGTGGCGCGAAGGGGCCACC
AAAGAACGGAGCCGGTTGGCGCCTACCGGTGGATGTGGAATGTGTGCGAGGCCAGAGGCCACTTGTGTAG
CGCCAAGTGCCCAGCGGGGCTGCTAAAGCGCATGCTCCAGACTGCCTTGGGAAAAGCGCCTCCCCTACCC
GGTAGAATTAGATCACTAGTCCGGATATCTGCAGAATTCCAGGCGGGGAGGCGGCCCAAAGGGAGATCCG
ACTCGTCTGAGGGCGAAGGCGAAGACGCGGAAGAGGCCGCAGAGCCGGCAGCAGGCCGCGGGAAGGAAGG
TCCGCTGGATTGAGGGCCGAAGGGACGTAGCAGAAGGACGTCCCGCGCAGAATCCAGGTGGCAACACAGG
CGAGCAGCCATGGAAAGGACGTCAGCTTCCCCGACAACACCACGGAATTGTCAGTGCCCAACAGCCGAGC
CCCTGTCCAGCAGCGGGCAAGGCAGGCGGCGATGAGTTCCGCCGTGGCAATAGGGAGGGGGAAAGCGAAA
GTCCCGGAAAGGAGCTGACAGGTGGTGGCAATGCCCCAACCAGTGGGGGTTGCGTCAGCAAACACAGTGC
ACACCACGCCACGTTGCCTGACAACGGGCCACAACTCCTCATAAAGAGACAGCAACCAGGATTTATACAA
GGAGGAGAAAATGAAAGCCATACGGGAAGCAATAGCATGATACAAAGGCATTAAAGCAGCGTATCCACAT
AGCGTAAAAGGAGCAACATAGTTAAGAATACCAGTCAATCTTTCACAAATTTTGTAATCCAGAGGTTGAT
TGTCGAGCGGCCGCCACTGTGCTGGATATCAACCACTTTGTACAAGAAAGCTGGGCCCATGAGGCCCTAC
TTGTTCTCCAGTGCAGCGGCAATCTGCTGCAGGCGGAAGGCCAGCTGCATCTTCTGGGCGGCAGGATCCT
CCTCCAAGGCATTGATGATCTCGTCATAGTACTTCTGCGTGTATTGGTAGAGCTGGTGGAGTGCCACGAG
GGTGTTCAAGGAGTCCGTGTGCGCCCGGGAAATCTCTGCCAGGTGTGTGTTCATGTCCTGGTCGCTGACC
TGCACCATCTGCCGGATCCCCTTGTAGTAATCCTCCACCATCTTCTTGTAGGTGGAGATCTCCTTGGCGT
ACAGCAGCTTGTTGCTGGGAGAATCGCGGCTCAGCTTATGCTCCGTGCGCGTGCAGGCATCCATGAAGGT
CTGCGCGATGACTGACAGCGAGGCGTCCACCACCTCGTGGACATGCACGTCAAAGATGAAGTGGGGGTTC
TTGAGGATGTTCACCCAGAACCGGAGCGGTAAGCTGTTCGTCTTCCAGATGTGGATGGTGTCTTCATCCT
GGATGTTGTGCTTCTCTGCCTGCTCGTCCAGGAAGTCGAAGAAGTACTTGACTGCAGGTGGCACCGCGTG
CCCAGGCGCCAGCACGCTCTGGAAGAAGTTGTCCACAAACTGCTGCAGTGTGCCCTTGACTGAGAGCAGC
CGCGTCAGGTAGATCTCGGTGATGGCCTTCGTCCGCTCCTTCTCTTTCACGCTGCCTCTCTTGGACTTGC
CCTCGTCCACCTCGTCGGTCGGCCGCACCAGGTGCCACACCCGGTTCTCCTCCTCCAGGAGGGCATGGCG
CTCCCCAGGCAGGTCCTGCTGGCTGTCCTCCGGCTGCTGGGAGACCCCCACCTTGGACAGGATGAGGGTG
GCTCCATCCCGGACATTGTAGTGCATAAGGGTGTTGACGCGCTTCCACCGGCCCTCCCGCTGTGACGTCA
GGTCCAGGTCCGACAGGATCTGCGCTGTGGAGCCCGGACGCCACTCCAGGACCACGCTGTCTGGCCTGGG
CCAGCAGGAGCAGGGCTGCCCACGGTACACCTGGTCAATGATCTTCTCCTTGACCTGGGAGATGGTGTCA
CAGTTGAGGACCTTCACCGGGATGGCGTCCACTCCCTCGTCCTGCACGATCACGCTCACCGTCAGGGGTG
CGTACTCCACATCATCCCCCAGCAGCCCCGTGTCGTTGAGAGTGTACTTGGCCTTCTTCTGTACCGCATC
CACCGGGCCCTTTTCCACCTGATGTTTGATGGCCTTGAAGAGCTTGTACAGGGGCTCCCCGGCACTGTCC
TTGAGGTACTGGTACAGGCAGATGGACATCCAGTTGGACAGCATCCTCTCCACCACAGTCTCAGACCTGC
GCAGCATCAGCTTGGGGTTCTTGGCCACCACGTACTGCTCCAGGAGCTCCAGGAAGAGCGTGTGCATGAT
GTCCGTGTAGTACTCCAGTTTCCCGTGCAGCGCCACCGTCAGCAGGGACGCGAAGTAGACCTTGGCGCGG
GCCGAGAACTCCCGCTGGTTCTCCAGGGTGTGGATGAAATTGATGAGGAAAGACTTGCTGTTCAGCAGGT
TGGAGAACTGGTAGAGGGCCTGCTCCACCACCGGCCGCCGCGGCTCAGGGATGTCCAGCTTGCCGGTGAT
CATCACGTCCTTGTCGCCGTCCTTGGAGGGCAGGAAGAAGACGCGGTCGGTGTAGGTCTTGTAGTCCAGC
ACGGGGATGCCGGCCTCGTGCACGTCGTTGGTCTGGTCCTCCATCTCGATCATCAGGTCTGTGAATTCCT
TCTTGCAGCGGTCCCGCACGCTCTCCTCCAGGCCCTCCAGCTGGGACTTGATCTTCTCATACTCTCGTTC
GGCCTGCTGGCTCTTCCTCCAGTAGCAGTAGACAGACACCGCGATGACGACCACCATGGGCACGATGACC
AGCGGCAAGATGAGGCTGAGCGGCACGTCGCTCACCCGTGTGTCGTACTCCACGCGGCCCAGCACCCACT
CGCGAGAGCCGAACTTCACAATGAACTCGGGCAGGTTGTGTGTGGTGTCTCGTTTCTGCCGCCGCTTGGG
CGGGGGCTGCACCTCCGGGGGCTCACAGTACAGGTCGGTCTCCGTCAGCGTCTTCATGGTGCAGCGCTCG
GCACCCACGAAGGCCTCGGCCTCCTGCAGCGTCATCGCCTTGTTCAGATTGGTGCCCCGGGCGTGGATGA
GCTTGTTGACCTGCTTCTTGACGCCACCTGTGAAGTTCTCAAAGGTGGGGTCAGGCACGTACTCGAAGGC
CCCGGCCTCTGTTCTGAGCAGGGCACGGTGCCCGTCCATCTCGATCAGCACCGTGAGGTTGTAGGCCTCT
GGCTCCTCAGGCACAGCCGGGGACAGGAAGACGACCTTGGTGTCATTGTGGAACACGTAGTCTGTACCCA
CCACCGTCATGGGCTGCAGGGATTCAGCCTCCCGCGGCGGCTGCCAGGACTGCAGGGGCTCCGCGATGAC
CACCATGGCAAACCTCTGGATCAGGCTGAAGCCCTGACCCGTGACGTTGATGCTGCGGCCACCACTGGCA
AAGCTTCGTAGCGGCTCGAAGGCTCGCAGTACGGGGTTTTCGCGGTAGGTGAAGAAGATGCCGGGGTTGG
GCACGGGGGACCCCCCGTAGGAGACCTCCAGAAGCATCTGGCCCCGTGTCGCCTGGGGGCCAGTGACACA
CTGGAGCTGCGCCCCAAACTTCGTCACTTTACACGGGACGCCGTTGAGGGTCACCCGCACGTCCTCCTGG
GAGCCCGTGTCCAGGTGGGTGCCGTGGATGGTCAGTGTGGTGCCGCCCGCCTGCGGTCCCTGCTGCGGCT
CCACACTGAGAGGCTTGGGCTGTTGGAAGGTGAACTGGACATTGGGAGGCGAACGGCCCAGTTTCCCGAA
GACGTCCACCTCGACACCCCCCGTGAAAGGCGTCTCCGCAGCCTCGATCACACACACGATCCGGGTGGAC
ACGGAGTAACGTTCCGGCTGAAAGGAGCAGTTCCGGCCGGCCACAGAGATCCTCTGGATGTCCCCTGCTT
GGACGCCCAAATTGGACCCCAGGATGGTGATGCGGATGCCCCCACCCAGGGGGCCCGTCTCAGGCTGGAT
CCTGGTGATGACGGGCGGCGGGCACTCGGAGGTGGTGTTGCACAGGGCCTCATACACGCACCTGCTCTGG
CCCCCGCACCACGCACACCTGTAGTCGGGGTTAGCGGCCCGGCACAGGCTGCAGTCGCTGCGGCCAAAGG
AGCAGTTGTAGAGGGTCACATGGAGCTTGCTGTCGATATTCTTGCCGTAAGACTTGACGTAGAGGTGCAG
GGGCAGCGTCTCGTTGGCATCGTGGGACAGCTTTGGGGTCCGAAAGGCGAAGGTCCCAGATTCCTGCATG
GTCACCGGCTCCATGAACTTGAGCAAGTCACTGCCCACGTGCAGGGAGGAACCCTTCACGGTGTCCAGGT
TCTTGCCCTGGAAGTTCACATCTGTCTCGTGGTTCATGGGGATCACCAGGGGGCTGGGTCCCAGGAACTG
GGGACAGCTGTCCTCCATGTGGGCACGGACGATGCCGTCCTCAGGGTTGGGCGAAGCCTCCCGGCACTCG
TGGTAGCGCAGGTCCCACTGGCAGGTCCAGCGGTTGCTCACGCAGGAGATGCACGGCAGGTTCTCCTCCA
GGCTCATGGCCTGGCGGCAGTCGTAGAAGGGGTACTGGTAGGACGTGAGGAAGATGTTGCCTCGTCTAAG
GAGGAGCTGGATGGTCACGGCCACGTGGTCCTGGCCTGGCGGTGTGACGGGGATGCTGCTTGGGGAGTTG
CAGATGACGGCCTCGCCCTCCACGCGGGCGGGGTGTGGCGGCGACTCCCCAAAAAGGCACAGCAACTCGT
CCTCCTCGCTCAGGGCAGGGAGGGGGCTGACGGTCAGCTGCACCTCCCCCTGGGCCCGCCGGCTCATGTT
CTGTGGCTGGGCGCTGGTGACGGCCACGCAGGACTTGCTTCGGCTCCACAGCCAGTGGCTGGCCTCCTCG
GCCCGCGGACACTCGGCCTTCCGGGTGCATCGTCCCTCGACGACGCACCAGCCGCAGTAGGGGTCCTGGG
AGTCGCGGCACTGGGTGCAGGTCGGGTAGCTCAGGCACTCCTGCACCGGCAGCCGGAACACCTTGTCCTG
GGTCATGGCGTACAGGCTGCCCAGGTCTCCAGACAGTACCAGGTCGCGCTTGACTCTCTTGTTTATCTCC
ACAAGGATAGAGTCGTACTCTGAGGAGGTGCCATCTGGGGTGAGGTACACCTTGAGGATCCGGCCATCAG
AGGTGCCCAGAAAAGCAACAGTGTGGTTATTTTCAGCAGCCACGGTGACAGCCGTGAGGTTCAGGCCTCC
ACGCTGCAGCACGGCTGTGCCTCTGAGCCCGTCGCGGCTGCCCAGCGGGTAGGGCAGGTGCTCCGAGCCA
CATGGGAAGCTCTTGCTGGAGCCCGGCGCGTGGCCGCCGCACTGGATATCGCCGTGGAAGGGCTTGTAGA
AGATGTCACGGGCCTCCCGGGTGCCTGTGTAACAGGCGTTGCGGTTGGCCTCCATCTTGGCGTGCACCTT
GTCCAGCGGGAACAGGCAGAGGCCCGCACCGGGCCCCCCACTGCTCCGGCTGTCTCTGCTGAAGACAGCA
TATAGCACCCTGCCAGAGCCAGGCGCAGCCACGGAGGCGGCCAGGCAGGTGCCAAAGGCAGCGGCGTGGA
TGTCGGGGTCCCGGCACTGCAGGTCCATCTCCAGGTAGGAGTAGTAGTTGGGGTCTTCTCTGCACATGCG
TGCCAGCAGCGTGCGGTTCCGGGCCGGGTGCTTGTCCTGCTGGTTGAAGACAAAGAAGACGTAGGGGCCG
TCCTCGAAGGCCGCCACGAACTGCTGTGTGTTGGTGGACAGGTAGCCGGCCTTGTAGGTGGCGTGGTCCG
TGTAGGCTTCAAAGGCCTCCCTGCTGTCAGTCCGGTCCAACAGCCGAGTGCTCACGATGATGCCGTTGTC
GTGTGGCCCATTGCCTTTGCCCACAAACAGCACGCGGTCACCACCAGGACCCGTGGAGCTCACCAGCCCC
ACTGTGGCCACGCCCTCATCATTGCTGGCCACGAAAGACTTCTCCCCGCTGCCGTCCTCGTAGAACAGGC
GGAGGGAGATGTTGCTCAGGGCGCGCAGAGCGCAGATGCCCTTGAAGAGGCTGCCGCACTCCACCAGGCG
CTTCCTGGGAGGGTCGAGCAGCAGCAGCTGGTTGACATTGTCAGTCATCTCAGCCTCATGGCACTGGCTG
GCCTCGATGGGCGGCGTGCACTTCTTGTTGTCCAGGGCCGGGCCCGTGGCCACCTGCTGCTCCAGCTGCA
GCTTCGCATCCAGCTGGTAGAGGGCATTCACCGCCCCCAGGTACACCACGCCTGAGGCCTCATCCACAGC
CAGGTGGTTCAGCTCTTTCTCGCTGCGGAAGAAGTCCAGCTTGCGGGGCCTCAGGCTGGCACCTGCGCCC
AGCAGGCCCAGCAGGGTCAGGGCCCAGAGCTGCAGTGCCATGGTGGGCCTTGACGGCCCTTCTGCTTTTT
TGTACAAACTTGTTGATATCTGCAGAATTCCACCACACTGGACTAGTCGACGAACCGGTGGATCCCCCTG
GGGAGAGAGGTCGGTGATTCGGTCAACGAGGGAGCCGACTGCCGACGTGCGCTCCGGAGGCTTGCAGAAT
GCGGAACACCGCGCGGGCAGGAACAGGGCCCACACTACCGCCCCACACCCCGCCTCCCGCACCGCCCCTT
CCCGGCCGCTGCTCTCGGCGCGCCCTGCTGAGCAGCCGCTATTGGCCACAGCCCATCGCGGTCGGCGCGC
TGCCATTGCTCCCTGGCGCTGTCCGTCTGCGAGGGTACTAGTGAGACGTGCGGCTTCCGTTTGTCACGTC
CGGCACGCCGCGAACCGCAAGGAACCTTCCCGACTTAGGGGCGGAGCAGGAAGCGTCGCCGGGGGGCCCA
CAAGGGTAGCGGCGAAGATCCGGGTGACGCTGCGAACGGACGTGAAGAATGTGCGAGACCCAGGGTCGGC
GCCGCTGCGTTTCCCGGAACCACGCCCAGAGCAGCCGCGTCCCTGCGCAAACCCAGGGCTGCCTTGGAAA
AGGCGCAACCCCAACCCCGTGGAATTCGATATCAAGCTTCTCGAGGCTAGTCTCGTGATCGATAAAATTT
TGAATTTTTGTAATTTGTTTTTGTAATTCTTTAGTTTGTATGTCTGTTGCTATTATGTCTACTATTCTTT
CCCCTGCACTGTACCCCCCAATCCCCCCTTTTCTTTTAAAAGTTAACCGATACCGTCGAGATCCGTTCAC
TAATCGAATGGATCTGTCTCTGTCTCTCTCTCCACCTTCTTCTTCTATTCCTTCGGGCCTGTCGGGTCCC
CTCGGGGTTGGGAGGTGGGTCTGAAACGATAATGGTGAATATCCCTGCCTAACTCTATTCACTATAGAAA
GTACAGCAAAAACTATTCTTAAACCTACCAAGCCTCCTACTATCATTATGAATAATTTTATATACCACAG
CCAATTTGTTATGTTAAACCAATTCCACAAACTTGCCCATTTATCTAATTCCAATAATTCTTGTTCATTC
TTTTCTTGCTGGTTTTGCGATTCTTCAATTAAGGAGTGTATTAAGCTTGTGTAATTGTTAATTTCTCTGT
CCCACTCCATCCAGGTCGTGTGATTCCAAATCTGTTCCAGAGATTTATTACTCCAACTAGCATTCCAAGG
CACAGCAGTGGTGCAAATGAGTTTTCCAGAGCAACCCCAAATCCCCAGGAGCTGTTGATCCTTTAGGTAT
CTTTCCACAGCCAGGATTCTTGCCTGGAGCTGCTTGATGCCCCAGACTGTGAGTTGCAACAGATGCTGTT
GCGCCTCAATAGCCCTCAGCAAATTGTTCTGCTGCTGCACTATACCAGACAATAATTGTCTGGCCTGTAC
CGTCAGCGTCATTGACGCTGCGCCCATAGTGCTTCCTGCTGCTCCCAAGAACCCAAGGAACAAAGCTCCT
ATTCCCACTGCTCTTTTTTCTCTCTGCACCACTCTTCTCTTTGCCTTGGTGGGTGCTACTCCTAATGGTT
CAATTTTTACTACTTTATATTTATATAATTCACTTCTCCAATTGTCCCTCATATCTCCTCCTCCAGGTCT
GAAGATCAGCGGCCGCTTGCTGTGCGGTGGTCTTACTTTTGTTTTGCTCTTCCTCTATCTTGTCTAAAGC
TTCCTTGGTGTCTTTTATCTCTATCCTTTGATGCACACAATAGAGGGTTGCTACTGTATTATATAATGAT
CTAAGTTCTTCTGATCCTGTCTGAAGGGATGGTTGTAGCTGTCCCAGTATTTGTCTACAGCCTTCTGATG
TTTCTAACAGGCCAGGATTAACTGCGAATCGTTCTAGCTCCCTGCTTGCCCATACTATATGTTTTAATTT
ATATTTTTTCTTTCCCCCTGGCCTTAACCGAATTTTTTCCCATCGCGATCTAATTCTCCCCCGCTTAATA
CTGACGCTCTCGCACCCATCTCTCTCCTTCTAGCCTCCGCTAGTCAAAATTTTTGGCGTACTCACCAGTC
GCCGCCCCTCGCCTCTTGCCGTGCGCGCTTCAGCAAGCCGAGTCCTGCGTCGAGAGAGCTCCTCTGGTTT
CCCTTTCGCTTTCAAGTCCCTGTTCGGGCGCCACTGCTAGAGATTTTCCACACTGACTAAAAGGGTCTGA
GGGATCTCTAGTTACCAGAGTCACACAACAGACGGGCACACACTACTTGAAGCACTCAAGGCAAGCTTTA
TTGAGGCTTAAGCAGTGGGTTCCCTAGTTAGCCAGAGAGCTCCCAGGCTCAGATCTGGTCTAACCAGAGA
GACCCGTTTATGTATCGAGCTAGGCACTTAAATACAATATCTCTGCAATGCGGCAATTCAGTGGTTCGTC
CAATCCATGTCAGACCCGTCTGTTGCCTTCCTAATAAGGCACGATCGTACCACCTTACTTCCACCAATCG
GCATGCACGGTGCTTTTTCTCTCCTTGTAAGGCATGTTGCTAACTCATCGTTACCATGTTGCAAGACTAC
AAGAGTATTGCATAAGACTACATTAAGCTTGCAGCTCCAGCTTTTGTTCCCTTTAGTGAGGGTTAATTGC
GCGCTTGGCGTAATCATGGTCATAGCTGTTTCCTGTGTGAAATTGTTATCCGCTCACAATTCCACACAAC
ATACGAGCCGGAAGCATAAAGTGTAAAGCCTGGGGTGCCTAATGAGTGAGCTAACTCACATTAATTGCGT
TGCGCTCACTGCCCGCTTTCCAGTCGGGAAACCTGTCGTGCCAGCTGCATTAATGAATCGGCCAACGCGC
GGGGAGAGGCGGTTTGCGTATTGGGCGCTCTTCCGCTTCCTCGCTCACTGACTCGCTGCGCTCGGTCGTT
CGGCTGCGGCGAGCGGTATCAGCTCACTCAAAGGCGGTAATACGGTTATCCACAGAATCAGGGGATAACG
CAGGAAAGAACATGTGAGCAAAAGGCCAGCAAAAGGCCAGGAACCGTAAAAAGGCCGCGTTGCTGGCGTT
TTTCCATAGGCTCCGCCCCCCTGACGAGCATCACAAAAATCGACGCTCAAGTCAGAGGTGGCGAAACCCG
ACAGGACTATAAAGATACCAGGCGTTTCCCCCTGGAAGCTCCCTCGTGCGCTCTCCTGTTCCGACCCTGC
CGCTTACCGGATACCTGTCCGCCTTTCTCCCTTCGGGAAGCGTGGCGCTTTCTCATAGCTCACGCTGTAG
GTATCTCAGTTCGGTGTAGGTCGTTCGCTCCAAGCTGGGCTGTGTGCACGAACCCCCCGTTCAGCCCGAC
CGCTGCGCCTTATCCGGTAACTATCGTCTTGAGTCCAACCCGGTAAGACACGACTTATCGCCACTGGCAG
CAGCCACTGGTAACAGGATTAGCAGAGCGAGGTATGTAGGCGGTGCTACAGAGTTCTTGAAGTGGTGGCC
TAACTACGGCTACACTAGAAGAACAGTATTTGGTATCTGCGCTCTGCTGAAGCCAGTTACCTTCGGAAAA
AGAGTTGGTAGCTCTTGATCCGGCAAACAAACCACCGCTGGTAGCGGTGGTTTTTTTGTTTGCAAGCAGC
AGATTACGCGCAGAAAAAAAGGATCTCAAGAAGATCCTTTGATCTTTTCTACGGGGTCTGACGCTCAGTG
GAACGAAAACTCACGTTAAGGGATTTTGGTCATGAGATTATCAAAAAGGATCTTCACCTAGATCCTTTTA
AATTAAAAATGAAGTTTTAAATCAATCTAAAGTATATATGAGTAAACTTGGTCTGACAGTTACCAATGCT
TAATCAGTGAGGCACCTATCTCAGCGATCTGTCTATTTCGTTCATCCATAGTTGCCTGACTCCCCGTCGT
GTAGATAACTACGATACGGGAGGGCTTACCATCTGGCCCCAGTGCTGCAATGATACCGCGAGACCCACGC
TCACCGGCTCCAGATTTATCAGCAATAAACCAGCCAGCCGGAAGGGCCGAGCGCAGAAGTGGTCCTGCAA
CTTTATCCGCCTCCATCCAGTCTATTAATTGTTGCCGGGAAGCTAGAGTAAGTAGTTCGCCAGTTAATAG
TTTGCGCAACGTTGTTGCCATTGCTACAGGCATCGTGGTGTCACGCTCGTCGTTTGGTATGGCTTCATTC
AGCTCCGGTTCCCAACGATCAAGGCGAGTTACATGATCCCCCATGTTGTGCAAAAAAGCGGTTAGCTCCT
TCGGTCCTCCGATCGTTGTCAGAAGTAAGTTGGCCGCAGTGTTATCACTCATGGTTATGGCAGCACTGCA
TAATTCTCTTACTGTCATGCCATCCGTAAGATGCTTTTCTGTGACTGGTGAGTACTCAACCAAGTCATTC
TGAGAATAGTGTATGCGGCGACCGAGTTGCTCTTGCCCGGCGTCAATACGGGATAATACCGCGCCACATA
GCAGAACTTTAAAAGTGCTCATCATTGGAAAACGTTCTTCGGGGCGAAAACTCTCAAGGATCTTACCGCT
GTTGAGATCCAGTTCGATGTAACCCACTCGTGCACCCAACTGATCTTCAGCATCTTTTACTTTCACCAGC
GTTTCTGGGTGAGCAAAAACAGGAAGGCAAAATGCCGCAAAAAAGGGAATAAGGGCGACACGGAAATGTT
GAATACTCATACTCTTCCTTTTTCAATATTATTGAAGCATTTATCAGGGTTATTGTCTCATGAGCGGATA
CATATTTGAATGTATTTAGAAAAATAAACAAATAGGGGTTCCGCGCACATTTCCCCGAAAAGTGCCACCT
AAATTGTAAGCGTTAATATTTTGTTAAAATTCGCGTTAAATTTTTGTTAAATCAGCTCATTTTTTAACCA
ATAGGCCGAAATCGGCAAAATCCCTTATAAATCAAAAGAATAGACCGAGATAGGGT
[37 nt withheld, positions 11677-11713]
AAAGAACGTGGACTCCAACGTCAAAGG
[49 nt withheld, positions 11741-11789]
T
[91 nt withheld, positions 11791-11881]
G
[124 nt withheld, positions 11883-12006]
CCCATTCGCCATTCAGGCTGCGCAACTGTTGGGAAGGGCGATCGGTGCGGGCCTCTTCGCTATTACGCCA
GCTGGCGAAAGGGGGATGTGCTGCAAGGCGATTAAGTTGGGTAACGCCAGGGTTTTCCCAGTCACGACGT
TGTAAAACGACGGCCAGTGAGCGCGCGTAATACGACTCACTATAGGGCGAATTGGGTACGTCCCTAGGCC
TCCAAAAAAGCCTCCTCACTACTTCTGGAATAGCTCAGAGGCCGAGGCGGCCTCGGCCTCTGCATAAATA
AAAAAAATTAGTCAGCCATGGGGCGGAGAATGGGCGGAACTGGGCGGAGTTAGGGGCGGGATGGGCGGAG
TTAGGGGCGGGATAGCTAGAGCCAGACATGATAAGATACATTGATGAGTTTGGACAAACCACAACTAGAA
TGCAGTGAAAAAAATGCTTTATTTGTGAAATTTGTGATGCTATTGCTTTATTTGTAACCATTATAAGCTG
CAATAAACAAGTTCCTCTCACTCTCTGATATTCATTTCTTTGCAAGTTATAAATACTGAATAATAAGATG
ACATGAACTACTACTGCTAGAGATTTTCCACACTGACTAAAAGGGTCTGAGGGATCTCTAGTTACCAGAG
TCACACAACAGACGGGCACACACTACTTGAAGCACTCAAGGCAAGCTTTATTGAGGCTTAAGCAGTGGGT
TCCCTAGTTAGCCAGAGAGCTCCCAGGCTCAGATCTGGTCTAACCAGAGAGACCCAGTACAAGCAAAAAG
CAGATCTTGTCTTCGTTGGGAGTGAGCTAGCCCTTCCAGTCCCCCCTTTTCTTTTAAAAAGTGGCTAAGA
TCTACAGCTGCCTTGTAAGTCATTGGTCTTAAAGGTACCGGGCCCTCGACGGATCCCCTCAGAAGAACTC
GTCAAGAAGGCGATAGAAGGCGATGCGCTGCGAATCGGGAGCGGCGATACCGTAAAGCACGAGGAAGCGG
TCAGCCCATTCGCCGCCAAGCTCTTCAGCAATATCACGGGTAGCCAACGCTATGTCCTGATAGCGGTCCG
CCACACCCAGCCGGCCACAGTCGATGAATCCAGAAAAGCGGCCATTTTCCACCATGATATTCGGCAAGCA
GGCATCGCCATGGGTCACGACGAGATCCTCGCCGTCGGGCATGCGCGCCTTGAGCCTGGCGAACAGTTCG
GCTGGCGCGAGCCCCTGATGCTCTTCGTCCAGATCATCCTGATCGACAAGACCGGCTTCCATCCGAGTAC
GTGCTCGCTCGATGCGATGTTTCGCTTGGTGGTCGAATGGGCAGGTAGCCGGATCAAGCGTATGCAGCCG
CCGCATTGCATCAGCCATGATGGATACTTTCTCGGCAGGAGCAAGGTGAGATGACAGGAGATCCTGCCCC
GGCACTTCGCCCAATAGCAGCCAGTCCCTTCCCGCTTCAGTGACAACGTCGAGCACAGCTGCGCAAGGAA
CGCCCGTCGTGGCCAGCCACGATAGCCGCGCTGCCTCGTCCTGCAGTTCATTCAGGGCACCGGACAGGTC
GGTCTTGACAAAAAGAACCGGGCGCCCCTGCGCTGACAGCCGGAACACGGCGGCATCAGAGCAGCCGATT
GTCTGTTGTGCCCAGTCATAGCCGAATAGCCTCTCCACCCAAGCG
Features (pLannotate 1.2.2; 30 found; start..end, strand, type, name):
     61..560     -  promoter       PGK promoter: mouse phosphoglycerate kinase 1 promoter
    603..1191    -  misc_feature   WPRE: woodchuck hepatitis virus posttranscriptional regulatory element
   1223..1243    +  protein_bind   attB2: mutant version of attB; core recombination site for the Gateway® BP reaction BP Clonase™
   1260..6761    -  CDS            PLXNB2: PLXB2_HUMAN - Also known as KIAA0315. Experimental evidence at protein level: Swiss-Prot protein existence level 1. Cell surface receptor for SEMA4C, SEMA4D and SEMA4G that plays an important role in cell-cell signaling (By similarity). Plays a role in glutamatergic synapse development and is required for SEMA4A- mediated excitatory synapse development (By similarity). Binding to class 4 semaphorins promotes downstream activation of RHOA and phosphorylation of ERBB2 at 'Tyr-1248' (By similarity). Required for normal differentiation and migration of neuronal cells during brain corticogenesis an
   6782..6802    -  protein_bind   attB1: mutant version of attB; core recombination site for the Gateway® BP reaction BP Clonase™
   6858..7368    -  promoter       hPGK promoter: human phosphoglycerate kinase 1 promoter
   7371..7394    +  misc_feature   MCS (fragment): pBluescript multiple cloning site
   7414..7531    -  misc_feature   cPPT/CTS: central polypurine tract and central termination sequence of HIV-1
   7550..7650    -  CDS            Rev (fragment): human immunodeficiency virus 1 (HIV-1) Rev protein; rev; enhances nuclear export of unspliced and incompletely spliced viral mRNAs
   8027..8260    -  misc_feature   RRE: The Rev response element (RRE) of HIV-1 allows for Rev-dependent mRNA export from the nucleus to the cytoplasm.
   8406..8769    -  CDS            HIV-1 gag (fragment): gag protein from human immunodeficiency virus 1; gag
   8753..8878    -  misc_feature   HIV-1 Ψ: packaging signal of human immunodeficiency virus type 1
   8925..9105    -  LTR            5' LTR (truncated): truncated 5' long terminal repeat (LTR) from HIV-1
   9106..9332    -  promoter       RSV promoter: Rous sarcoma virus enhancer/promoter
   9360..9378    -  promoter       T3 promoter: promoter for bacteriophage T3 RNA polymerase
   9421..9443    -  protein_bind   lac operator (fragment): The lac repressor binds to the lac operator to inhibit transcription in E. coli. This inhibition can be relieved by adding lactose or isopropyl-β-D-thiogalactopyranoside (IPTG). lac repressor encoded by lacI
   9447..9477    -  promoter       lac promoter: promoter for the E. coli lac operon
   9492..9513    -  protein_bind   CAP binding site: CAP binding activates transcription in the presence of cAMP. E. coli catabolite activator protein
   9526..9618    -  CDS            lacI (fragment): lac repressor; lacI; The lac repressor binds to the lac operator to inhibit transcription in E. coli. This inhibition can be relieved by adding lactose or isopropyl-β-D-thiogalactopyranoside (IPTG).
   9801..10389   -  rep_origin     ori: high-copy-number ColE1/pMB1/pBR322/pUC origin of replication
  10560..11420   -  CDS            AmpR: β-lactamase; bla; confers resistance to ampicillin, carbenicillin, and related antibiotics
  11421..11525   -  promoter       AmpR promoter: bla
  11578..12006   -  rep_origin     f1 ori (sequence partly withheld): f1 bacteriophage origin of replication; arrow indicates direction of (+) strand synthesis
  12011..12166   -  CDS            lacZα (fragment): LacZα fragment of β-galactosidase; lacZ fragment
  12174..12192   +  promoter       T7 promoter: promoter for bacteriophage T7 RNA polymerase
  12213..12348   -  rep_origin     SV40 ori: SV40 origin of replication
  12388..12509   -  polyA_signal   SV40 poly(A) signal: SV40 polyadenylation signal
  12581..12761   -  LTR            5' LTR (truncated): truncated 5' long terminal repeat (LTR) from HIV-1
  12747..12884   -  CDS            nef (fragment): NEF_HV1LA - Experimental evidence at protein level: Swiss-Prot protein existence level 1. Extracellular Nef protein targets CD4(+) T-lymphocytes for apoptosis by interacting with CXCR4 surface receptors. From Human immunodeficiency virus type 1 group M subtype B (isolate Lai) (HIV-1).
  12905..47      -  CDS            NeoR/KanR (across the origin): aminoglycoside phosphotransferase from Tn5; aph(3')-II (or nptII); confers resistance to neomycin, kanamycin, and G418 (Geneticin®)
