[The description below was written by a language model from this plasmid's Addgene catalogue record and pLannotate feature annotations shown in this document.]
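Description:
pLV-PLXNB2-dVTDL is a lentiviral transfer plasmid for stable expression in mammalian cells of human Plexin-B2 (PLXNB2), a cell-surface receptor for class 4 semaphorins, lacking its last four C-terminal amino acids (VTDL). It is built on the pLENTI PGK Neo DEST Gateway destination backbone, and the coding sequence came from an ORFeome Collaboration entry clone. The roughly 5.5 kb open reading frame is accordingly flanked by attB1 and attB2 recombination sites. In bacteria the plasmid, about 13.7 kb in total, is maintained through a high-copy ColE1/pUC-type origin and selected with ampicillin via β-lactamase. An f1 origin and remnants of a pBluescript-type backbone (lac promoter/operator, lacZα fragment, T3 and T7 promoters) are also present.

The viral genome is arranged in the third-generation style. An RSV promoter fused to a truncated HIV-1 5′ LTR drives genomic RNA synthesis in packaging cells, followed by the Ψ packaging signal with a gag fragment, the Rev response element for nuclear export, and the cPPT/CTS, which aids nuclear import of the viral genome. Downstream, the human PGK promoter drives the truncated PLXNB2, followed by a WPRE to enhance transcript expression. A second cassette, annotated as the mouse PGK promoter driving NeoR/KanR, allows G418 selection of transduced cells. The genome ends in a truncated LTR (annotated by the tool as a 5′ LTR, but occupying the 3′ position), followed by an SV40 polyadenylation signal and SV40 origin. The record gives the purpose only as expression of this deletion mutant and does not state the function of the VTDL residues. The associated publication concerns the role of Plexin-B2 in glioblastoma infiltration and cell biomechanics.
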