Addgene plasmid #86239: pLV-PLXNB2-dVTDL
Purpose: Lentivirus for expression of human Plexin-B2 with deletion of C-terminal VTDL aminoacids
Depositing lab: Roland Friedel. Depositing organization: Icahn School of Medicine at Mount Sinai. Publication: Plexin-B2 facilitates glioblastoma infiltration by modulating cell biomechanics. Huang Y, Tejero R, Lee VK, Brusco C, Hannah T, Bertucci TB, Junqueira Alves C, Katsyv I, Kluge M, Foty R, Zhang B, Friedel CC, Dai G, Zou H, Friedel RH. Commun Biol. 2021 Jan 29;4(1):145. doi: 10.1038/s42003-021-01667-4. PubMed 33514835.
Backbone
  Vector backbone: pLENTI PGK Neo DEST ADDGENE #19067
  Backbone manufacturer: Kaufman laboratory, University of Massachusetts
  Backbone size w/o insert (bp): 9778
  Total vector size (bp): 13657
  Vector type: Mammalian Expression, Lentiviral
  Selectable markers: Neomycin (select with G418)
Growth in bacteria
  Bacterial resistance: Ampicillin, 100 μg/mL
  Growth temperature: 30°C
  Growth strain: NEB Stable
  Copy number: High Copy
Gene/Insert
  Gene/Insert name: Plexin-B2 (alt name: PLXNB2)
  Species: H. sapiens (human)
  Mutation: PLXNB2 with deletion of last 4 aminoacids
  Entrez Gene: PLXNB2 (a.k.a. MM1, Nbla00445, PLEXB2, dJ402G11.3)
  Promoter: hPGK
  Cloning method: Gateway Cloning
  Sequencing primers: 5′ PGK-F
Resource information
  A portion of this plasmid was derived from a plasmid made by: PLXNB2 from Gateway entry vector pENTR223-PLXNB2, The ORFeome Collaboration
Terms and licenses: Academic/Nonprofit Terms; Industry Terms: Not Available to Industry
How to cite: pLV-PLXNB2-dVTDL was a gift from Roland Friedel (Addgene plasmid # 86239 ; http://n2t.net/addgene:86239 ; RRID:Addgene_86239)
